>Addgene plasmid #220069 | NeonGreen-C1-ORP2 | addgene full sequence | sequence record 434115 | Addgene NGS Result
TAGTTATTAATAGTAATCAATTACGGGGTCATTAGTTCATAGCCCATATATGGAGTTCCGCGTTACATAA
CTTACGGTAAATGGCCCGCCTGGCTGACCGCCCAACGACCCCCGCCCATTGACGTCAATAATGACGTATG
TTCCCATAGTAACGCCAATAGGGACTTTCCATTGACGTCAATGGGTGGAGTATTTACGGTAAACTGCCCA
CTTGGCAGTACATCAAGTGTATCATATGCCAAGTACGCCCCCTATTGACGTCAATGACGGTAAATGGCCC
GCCTGGCATTATGCCCAGTACATGACCTTATGGGACTTTCCTACTTGGCAGTACATCTACGTATTAGTCA
TCGCTATTACCATGGTGATGCGGTTTTGGCAGTACATCAATGGGCGTGGATAGCGGTTTGACTCACGGGG
ATTTCCAAGTCTCCACCCCATTGACGTCAATGGGAGTTTGTTTTGGCACCAAAATCAACGGGACTTTCCA
AAATGTCGTAACAACTCCGCCCCATTGACGCAAATGGGCGGTAGGCGTGTACGGTGGGAGGTCTATATAA
GCAGAGCTGGTTTAGTGAACCGTCAGATCCGCTAGCGCTACCGGTCGCCACCATGGTGAGCAAGGGCGAG
GAGGATAACATGGCCTCTCTCCCAGCGACACATGAGTTACACATCTTTGGCTCCATCAACGGTGTGGACT
TTGACATGGTGGGTCAGGGCACCGGCAATCCAAATGATGGTTATGAGGAGTTAAACCTGAAGTCCACCAA
GGGTGACCTCCAGTTCTCCCCCTGGATTCTGGTCCCTCATATCGGGTATGGCTTCCATCAGTACCTGCCC
TACCCTGACGGGATGTCGCCTTTCCAGGCCGCCATGGTAGATGGCTCCGGATACCAAGTCCATCGCACAA
TGCAGTTTGAAGATGGTGCCTCCCTTACTGTTAACTACCGCTACACCTACGAGGGAAGCCACATCAAAGG
AGAGGCCCAGGTGAAGGGGACTGGTTTCCCTGCTGACGGTCCTGTGATGACCAACTCGCTGACCGCTGCG
GACTGGTGCAGGTCGAAGAAGACTTACCCCAACGACAAAACCATCATCAGTACCTTTAAGTGGAGTTACA
CCACTGGAAATGGCAAGCGCTACCGGAGCACTGCGCGGACCACCTACACCTTTGCCAAGCCAATGGCGGC
TAACTATCTGAAGAACCAGCCGATGTACGTGTTCCGTAAGACGGAGCTCAAGCACTCCAAGACCGAGCTC
AACTTCAAGGAGTGGCAAAAGGCCTTTACCGATGTGATGGGCATGGACGAGCTGTACAAGTCCGGACTCA
GATCTCGAGCTCAAGGCGGAAGCGGTGGGATGAACGGAGAGGAAGAATTCTTTGATGCCGTCACAGGCTT
TGATTCTGATAACTCTTCTGGGGAATTTTCAGAGGCAAATCAGAAAGTCACGGGAATGATTGACTTAGAC
ACCAGCAAAAATAATAGGATTGGGAAAACTGGGGAGAGGCCCTCTCAAGAGAACGGAATTCAGAAACACA
GGACATCGCTGCCGGCTCCCATGTTCAGCAGAAGCGACTTCAGCGTGTGGACCATCCTGAAGAAGTGTGT
TGGCCTGGAGCTGTCCAAGATCACGATGCCAATCGCCTTCAACGAGCCTCTGAGCTTCTTGCAGCGGATC
ACGGAGTACATGGAGCACGTGTACCTCATCCACAGGGCCTCCTGCCAGCCCCAGCCCCTGGAGAGGATGC
AGTCTGTGGCTGCTTTTGCTGTTTCGGCTGTGGCTTCCCAGTGGGAGAGGACCGGCAAACCATTTAATCC
ACTCTTGGGAGAAACGTATGAATTAATCAGGGAAGATTTAGGATTCAGATTTATATCGGAACAGGTCAGT
CACCACCCCCCCATCAGTGCGTTCCACTCGGAAGGTCTCAACCATGACTTCCTGTTCCATGGCTCCATCT
ACCCCAAGCTCAAGTTCTGGGGCAAAAGCGTGGAGGCGGAGCCCCGAGGCACCATCACCCTGGAGCTGCT
CAAACATAATGAAGCCTACACCTGGACCAACCCCACCTGCTGCGTCCACAACGTCATCATCGGGAAGCTG
TGGATAGAGCAGTATGGGACAGTGGAGATTTTAAACCACAGAACTGGACATAAGTGTGTGCTTCACTTTA
AACCGTGTGGATTATTTGGAAAAGAACTTCACAAGGTGGAAGGACACATTCAAGACAAAAACAAAAAGAA
GCTCTTTATGATCTATGGCAAATGGACGGAATGTTTGTGGGGCATAGATCCTGTTTCGTATGAATCCTTC
AAGAAGCAGGAGAGGAGAGGTGACCACCTGAGAAAGGCCAAGCTGGATGAAGACTCCGGGAAGGCTGACA
GCGACGTGGCTGACGACGTGCCTGTGGCCCAGGAGACCGTGCAGGTCATTCCTGGCAGCAAGCTGCTCTG
GAGGATCAACACCCGGCCCCCCAACTCTGCCCAGATGTATAATTTCACCAGTTTCACTGTGAGCCTCAAC
GAGCTGGAGACAGGCATGGAGAAGACCCTGCCACCCACGGACTGCCGCCTGCGCCCTGACATCCGCGGCA
TGGAGAATGGCAACATGGATCTGGCCAGCCAGGAGAAGGAGCGGCTGGAGGAGAAGCAGAGAGAAGCACG
GAGGGAGCGGGCCAAGGAGGAGGCAGAGTGGCAGACGAGGTGGTTCTACCCAGGCAATAACCCCTACACT
GGGACCCCCGACTGGTTGTATGCAGGGGATTACTTTGAGCGGAATTTCTCCGACTGCCCAGATATCTACT
GAGAATTCTGCAGTCGACGGTACCGCGGGCCCGGGATCCACCGGATCTAGATAACTGATCATAATCAGCC
ATACCACATTTGTAGAGGTTTTACTTGCTTTAAAAAACCTCCCACACCTCCCCCTGAACCTGAAACATAA
AATGAATGCAATTGTTGTTGTTAACTTGTTTATTGCAGCTTATAATGGTTACAAATAAAGCAATAGCATC
ACAAATTTCACAAATAAAGCATTTTTTTCACTGCATTCTAGTTGTGGTTTGTCCAAACTCATCAATGTAT
CTTAACGCGTAAATTGTAAGCGTTAATATTTTGTTAAAATTCGCGTTAAATTTTTGTTAAATCAGCTCAT
TTTTTAACCAATAGGCCGAAATCGGCAAAATCCCTTATAAATCAAAAGAATAGACCGAGATAGGGT
[37 nt withheld, positions 3217-3253]
AAAGAACGTGGACTCCAACGTCAAAGG
[49 nt withheld, positions 3281-3329]
T
[91 nt withheld, positions 3331-3421]
G
[124 nt withheld, positions 3423-3546]
CAGGTGGCACTTTTCGGGGAAATGTGCGCGGAACCCCTATTTGTTTATTTTTCTAAATACATTCAAATAT
GTATCCGCTCATGAGACAATAACCCTGATAAATGCTTCAATAATATTGAAAAAGGAAGAGTCCTGAGGCG
GAAAGAACCAGCTGTGGAATGTGTGTCAGTTAGGGTGTGGAAAGTCCCCAGGCTCCCCAGCAGGCAGAAG
TATGCAAAGCATGCATCTCAATTAGTCAGCAACCAGGTGTGGAAAGTCCCCAGGCTCCCCAGCAGGCAGA
AGTATGCAAAGCATGCATCTCAATTAGTCAGCAACCATAGTCCCGCCCCTAACTCCGCCCATCCCGCCCC
TAACTCCGCCCAGTTCCGCCCATTCTCCGCCCCATGGCTGACTAATTTTTTTTATTTATGCAGAGGCCGA
GGCCGCCTCGGCCTCTGAGCTATTCCAGAAGTAGTGAGGAGGCTTTTTTGGAGGCCTAGGCTTTTGCAAA
GATCGATCAAGAGACAGGATGAGGATCGTTTCGCATGATTGAACAAGATGGATTGCACGCAGGTTCTCCG
GCCGCTTGGGTGGAGAGGCTATTCGGCTATGACTGGGCACAACAGACAATCGGCTGCTCTGATGCCGCCG
TGTTCCGGCTGTCAGCGCAGGGGCGCCCGGTTCTTTTTGTCAAGACCGACCTGTCCGGTGCCCTGAATGA
ACTGCAAGACGAGGCAGCGCGGCTATCGTGGCTGGCCACGACGGGCGTTCCTTGCGCAGCTGTGCTCGAC
GTTGTCACTGAAGCGGGAAGGGACTGGCTGCTATTGGGCGAAGTGCCGGGGCAGGATCTCCTGTCATCTC
ACCTTGCTCCTGCCGAGAAAGTATCCATCATGGCTGATGCAATGCGGCGGCTGCATACGCTTGATCCGGC
TACCTGCCCATTCGACCACCAAGCGAAACATCGCATCGAGCGAGCACGTACTCGGATGGAAGCCGGTCTT
GTCGATCAGGATGATCTGGACGAAGAGCATCAGGGGCTCGCGCCAGCCGAACTGTTCGCCAGGCTCAAGG
CGAGCATGCCCGACGGCGAGGATCTCGTCGTGACCCATGGCGATGCCTGCTTGCCGAATATCATGGTGGA
AAATGGCCGCTTTTCTGGATTCATCGACTGTGGCCGGCTGGGTGTGGCGGACCGCTATCAGGACATAGCG
TTGGCTACCCGTGATATTGCTGAAGAGCTTGGCGGCGAATGGGCTGACCGCTTCCTCGTGCTTTACGGTA
TCGCCGCTCCCGATTCGCAGCGCATCGCCTTCTATCGCCTTCTTGACGAGTTCTTCTGAGCGGGACTCTG
GGGTTCGAAATGACCGACCAAGCGACGCCCAACCTGCCATCACGAGATTTCGATTCCACCGCCGCCTTCT
ATGAAAGGTTGGGCTTCGGAATCGTTTTCCGGGACGCCGGCTGGATGATCCTCCAGCGCGGGGATCTCAT
GCTGGAGTTCTTCGCCCACCCTAGGGGGAGGCTAACTGAAACACGGAAGGAGACAATACCGGAAGGAACC
CGCGCTATGACGGCAATAAAAAGACAGAATAAAACGCACGGTGTTGGGTCGTTTGTTCATAAACGCGGGG
TTCGGTCCCAGGGCTGGCACTCTGTCGATACCCCACCGAGACCCCATTGGGGCCAATACGCCCGCGTTTC
TTCCTTTTCCCCACCCCACCCCCCAAGTTCGGGTGAAGGCCCAGGGCTCGCAGCCAACGTCGGGGCGGTA
GGCCCTGCCATAGCCTCAGGTTACTCATATATACTTTAGATTGATTTAAAACTTCATTTTTAATTTAAAA
GGATCTAGGTGAAGATCCTTTTTGATAATCTCATGACCAAAATCCCTTAACGTGAGTTTTCGTTCCACTG
AGCGTCAGACCCCGTAGAAAAGATCAAAGGATCTTCTTGAGATCCTTTTTTTCTGCGCGTAATCTGCTGC
TTGCAAACAAAAAAACCACCGCTACCAGCGGTGGTTTGTTTGCCGGATCAAGAGCTACCAACTCTTTTTC
CGAAGGTAACTGGCTTCAGCAGAGCGCAGATACCAAATACTGTTCTTCTAGTGTAGCCGTAGTTAGGCCA
CCACTTCAAGAACTCTGTAGCACCGCCTACATACCTCGCTCTGCTAATCCTGTTACCAGTGGCTGCTGCC
AGTGGCGATAAGTCGTGTCTTACCGGGTTGGACTCAAGACGATAGTTACCGGATAAGGCGCAGCGGTCGG
GCTGAACGGGGGGTTCGTGCACACAGCCCAGCTTGGAGCGAACGACCTACACCGAACTGAGATACCTACA
GCGTGAGCTATGAGAAAGCGCCACGCTTCCCGAAGGGAGAAAGGCGGACAGGTATCCGGTAAGCGGCAGG
GTCGGAACAGGAGAGCGCACGAGGGAGCTTCCAGGGGGAAACGCCTGGTATCTTTATAGTCCTGTCGGGT
TTCGCCACCTCTGACTTGAGCGTCGATTTTTGTGATGCTCGTCAGGGGGGCGGAGCCTATGGAAAAACGC
CAGCAACGCGGCCTTTTTACGGTTCCTGGCCTTTTGCTGGCCTTTTGCTCACATGTTCTTTCCTGCGTTA
TCCCCTGATTCTGTGGATAACCGTATTACCGCCATGCAT
Features (pLannotate 1.2.2; 16 found; start..end, strand, type, name):
     61..364     +  enhancer       CMV enhancer: human cytomegalovirus immediate early enhancer
    365..568     +  promoter       CMV promoter: human cytomegalovirus (CMV) immediate early promoter
    613..1320    +  CDS            mNeonGreen: mNeonGreen is a basic (constitutively fluorescent) green/yellow fluorescent protein published in 2013, derived from Branchiostoma lanceolatum. It is reported to be a very rapidly-maturing monomer with moderate acid sensitivity.
   1321..1345    +  misc_feature   MCS (fragment): multiple cloning site
   1360..2799    +  CDS            OSBPL2: OSBL2_HUMAN - Also known as KIAA0772, ORP2. Experimental evidence at protein level: Swiss-Prot protein existence level 1. Intracellular transport protein that binds sterols and phospholipids and mediates lipid transport between intracellular compartments. Increases plasma membrane cholesterol levels and decreases phosphatidylinositol-4,5-bisphosphate levels in the cell membrane (PubMed:30581148). Binds phosphoinositides, such as phosphatidylinositol-4,5-bisphosphate (PubMed:30581148). Exhibits strong binding to phosphatidic acid and weak binding to phosphatidylinositol 3-phosphate (PubMed:1127
   2803..2839    +  misc_feature   MCS (fragment): multiple cloning site
   2856..2940    +  CDS            large T antigen (fragment): large T antigen from SV40 (simian virus 40)
   2963..3084    +  polyA_signal   SV40 poly(A) signal: SV40 polyadenylation signal
   3118..3546    -  rep_origin     f1 ori (sequence partly withheld): f1 bacteriophage origin of replication; arrow indicates direction of (+) strand synthesis
   3573..3677    +  promoter       AmpR promoter: bla
   3679..4036    +  promoter       SV40 promoter: SV40 enhancer and early promoter
   4071..4865    +  CDS            NeoR/KanR: aminoglycoside phosphotransferase from Tn5; aph(3')-II (or nptII); confers resistance to neomycin, kanamycin, and G418 (Geneticin®)
   4886..5038    +  CDS            ble (fragment): BLE_KLEPN - Experimental evidence at protein level: Swiss-Prot protein existence level 1. Binding protein with a strong affinity to the bleomycin family of antibiotics. Binds to CL990; an antimitotic-antibiotic compound. From Klebsiella pneumoniae.
   5097..5144    +  polyA_signal   HSV TK poly(A) signal: herpes simplex virus thymidine kinase polyadenylation signal (Cole and Stacy, 1985)
   5235..5251    -  polyA_signal   bGH poly(A) signal (fragment): bovine growth hormone polyadenylation signal
   5473..6061    +  rep_origin     ori: high-copy-number ColE1/pMB1/pBR322/pUC origin of replication
