[The description below was written by a language model from this plasmid's Addgene catalogue record and pLannotate feature annotations shown in this document.]
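Description:
NeonGreen-C1-ORP2 is a mammalian expression plasmid of about 6.2 kb built on the pNeonGreen-C1 backbone, a C1-style fusion vector in which the fluorescent protein sits upstream of the cloning site so that the inserted protein is tagged at its N-terminus. The payload is human OSBPL2 (ORP2), an oxysterol-binding protein-related lipid transfer protein that binds sterols and phosphoinositides and moves lipids between intracellular compartments. The ORP2 coding sequence was introduced by Gibson assembly just downstream of mNeonGreen, a bright, rapidly maturing monomeric green/yellow fluorescent protein, with a short remnant of the multiple cloning site lying between the two coding sequences and presumably serving as a linker. Expression is driven by the human cytomegalovirus immediate early enhancer and promoter and terminated by the SV40 polyadenylation signal, an arrangement that gives strong constitutive expression in transfected mammalian cells.

The plasmid is propagated in E. coli at high copy number through a ColE1/pUC-type origin and also carries an f1 phage origin. Selection relies on a single Tn5 aminoglycoside phosphotransferase gene (NeoR/KanR) placed behind tandem bacterial (bla) and SV40 early promoters and followed by the HSV TK polyadenylation signal, so the same cassette confers kanamycin resistance in bacteria and can confer G418 resistance in mammalian cells. Short fragments annotated as SV40 large T antigen, ble and bGH poly(A) appear to be backbone remnants rather than functional elements. The construct is intended for overexpressing fluorescently labelled ORP2, allowing its localisation to be imaged in cells. The associated study examined the role of ORP2 in plasma membrane PI4P turnover.
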