Addgene plasmid #220069: NeonGreen-C1-ORP2
Purpose: overexpresses ORP2 with a neonGreen fluorophore
Depositing lab: Gerry Hammond. Depositing organization: University of Pittsburgh (University, School of Medicine, and Cancer Institute). Publication: Orthogonal Targeting of SAC1 to Mitochondria Implicates ORP2 as a Major Player in PM PI4P Turnover. Doyle CP, Rectenwald A, Timple L, Hammond GRV. Contact (Thousand Oaks). 2024 Feb 7;7:25152564241229272. doi: 10.1177/25152564241229272. eCollection 2024 Jan-Dec. PubMed 38327560.
Backbone
  Vector backbone: pNeonGreen-C1
  Vector type: Mammalian Expression
Growth in bacteria
  Bacterial resistance: Kanamycin, 50 μg/mL
  Growth temperature: 37°C
  Growth strain: DH5alpha
  Copy number: High Copy
Gene/Insert
  Gene/Insert name: OSBPL2 (alt name: ORP2)
  Species: H. sapiens (human)
  Entrez Gene: OSBPL2 (a.k.a. DFNA67, DNFA67, ORP-2, ORP2)
  Cloning method: Gibson Cloning
Terms and licenses: Academic/Nonprofit Terms; Industry Terms: Not Available to Industry
How to cite: NeonGreen-C1-ORP2 was a gift from Gerry Hammond (Addgene plasmid # 220069 ; http://n2t.net/addgene:220069 ; RRID:Addgene_220069)
